>Addgene plasmid #209051 | pcDNA5-miniTurbo-TAF5-FL | addgene full sequence | sequence record 436078 | Addgene NGS Result
GACGGATCGGGAGATCTCCCGATCCCCTATGGTGCACTCTCAGTACAATCTGCTCTGATGCCGCATAGTT
AAGCCAGTATCTGCTCCCTGCTTGTGTGTTGGAGGTCGCTGAGTAGTGCGCGAGCAAAATTTAAGCTACA
ACAAGGCAAGGCTTGACCGACAATTGCATGAAGAATCTGCTTAGGGTTAGGCGTTTTGCGCTGCTTCGCG
ATGTACGGGCCAGATATACGCGTTGACATTGATTATTGACTAGTTATTAATAGTAATCAATTACGGGGTC
ATTAGTTCATAGCCCATATATGGAGTTCCGCGTTACATAACTTACGGTAAATGGCCCGCCTGGCTGACCG
CCCAACGACCCCCGCCCATTGACGTCAATAATGACGTATGTTCCCATAGTAACGCCAATAGGGACTTTCC
ATTGACGTCAATGGGTGGAGTATTTACGGTAAACTGCCCACTTGGCAGTACATCAAGTGTATCATATGCC
AAGTACGCCCCCTATTGACGTCAATGACGGTAAATGGCCCGCCTGGCATTATGCCCAGTACATGACCTTA
TGGGACTTTCCTACTTGGCAGTACATCTACGTATTAGTCATCGCTATTACCATGGTGATGCGGTTTTGGC
AGTACATCAATGGGCGTGGATAGCGGTTTGACTCACGGGGATTTCCAAGTCTCCACCCCATTGACGTCAA
TGGGAGTTTGTTTTGGCACCAAAATCAACGGGACTTTCCAAAATGTCGTAACAACTCCGCCCCATTGACG
CAAATGGGCGGTAGGCGTGTACGGTGGGAGGTCTATATAAGCAGAGCTCTCCCTATCAGTGATAGAGATC
TCCCTATCAGTGATAGAGATCGTCGACGAGCTCGTTTAGTGAACCGTCAGATCGCCTGGAGACGCCATCC
ACGCTGTTTTGACCTCCATAGAAGACACCGGGACCGATCCAGCCTCCGGACTCTAGCGTTTAAACTTAAG
CTTGGTACCGAGCTCGGATCCAGCTAGCGCCACCATGGCGATCCCGCTGCTGAACGCTAAACAGATTCTG
GGACAGCTGGACGGCGGGAGCGTGGCAGTCCTGCCTGTGGTCGACTCCACCAATCAGTACCTGCTGGATC
GAATCGGCGAGCTGAAGAGTGGGGATGCTTGCATTGCAGAATATCAGCAGGCAGGGAGAGGAAGCAGAGG
GAGGAAATGGTTCTCTCCTTTTGGAGCTAACCTGTACCTGAGTATGTTTTGGCGCCTGAAGCGGGGACCA
GCAGCAATCGGCCTGGGCCCGGTCATCGGAATTGTCATGGCAGAAGCGCTGCGAAAGCTGGGAGCAGACA
AGGTGCGAGTCAAATGGCCCAATGACCTGTATCTGCAGGATAGAAAGCTGGCAGGCATCCTGGTGGAGCT
GGCCGGAATAACAGGCGATGCTGCACAGATCGTCATTGGCGCCGGGATTAACGTGGCTATGAGGCGCGTG
GAGGAAAGCGTGGTCAATCAGGGCTGGATCACACTGCAGGAAGCAGGGATTAACCTGGACAGGAATACTC
TGGCCGCTATGCTGATCCGAGAGCTGCGGGCAGCCCTGGAACTGTTCGAGCAGGAAGGCCTGGCTCCATA
TCTGTCACGGTGGGAGAAGCTGGATAACTTCATCAATAGACCCGTGAAGCTGATCATTGGGGACAAAGAG
ATTTTCGGGATTAGCCGGGGGATTGATAAACAGGGAGCCCTGCTGCTGGAACAGGACGGAGTTATCAAAC
CCTGGATGGGCGGAGAAATCAGTCTGCGGTCTGCCGAAAAGATGCATGGGGGAGGGGGAGGATCTGGGGG
AGGGGGAGGATCTGACTACAAGGACCACGACGGTGACTACAAGGACCACGACATCGACTACAAGGACGAC
GACGACAAGTTAATTAAGGGCGCGCCACCTAGGACAAGTTTGTACAAAAAAGCAGGCTTCGCGGCGCTGG
CGGAGGAGCAGACGGAGGTGGCGGTCAAGCTAGAGCCTGAGGGACCGCCAACGCTGCTACCTCCGCAGGC
GGGGGACGGCGCAGGCGAGGGTAGCGGCGGCACTACCAACAACGGCCCCAACGGCGGCGGCGGGAACGTT
GCGGCGTCGTCGTCCACTGGCGGGGATGGCGGGACCCCCAAGCCCACGGTGGCTGTCTCCGCCGCTGCCC
CGGCGGGGGCGGCCCCGGTGCCCGCCGCTGCTCCGGACGCCGGCGCTCCGCATGACCGACAGACTCTACT
GGCCGTGCTGCAGTTCCTACGGCAGAGCAAACTCCGCGAGGCCGAAGAGGCGCTGCGCCGTGAGGCCGGG
CTGCTGGAGGAGGCAGTGGCGGGCTCCGGAGCCCCGGGAGAGGTGGACAGCGCCGGCGCTGAGGTGACCA
GCGCGCTTCTCAGCCGGGTGACCGCCTCGGCCCCTGGCCCTGCGGCCCCCGACCCTCCGGGCACTGGCGC
TTCGGGGGCCACGGTCGTCTCAGGTTCAGCCTCAGGTCCTGCGGCTCCGGGTAAAGTTGGAAGTGTTGCT
GTGGAAGACCAGCCAGATGTCAGTGCCGTGTTGTCAGCCTACAACCAACAAGGAGATCCCACAATGTATG
AAGAATACTATAGTGGACTGAAACACTTCATTGAATGTTCCCTGGACTGCCATCGGGCAGAGTTGTCCCA
ACTTTTTTATCCTCTGTTTGTGCACATGTACTTGGAGCTAGTCTACAATCAACATGAGAATGAAGCAAAG
TCATTCTTTGAGAAGTTCCATGGAGATCAGGAATGTTATTACCAGGATGACCTACGAGTATTATCTAGTC
TTACCAAAAAGGAACACATGAAAGGGAATGAGACCATGTTGGATTTTCGAACAAGTAAATTTGTTCTGCG
TATTTCCCGTGACTCGTACCAACTCTTGAAGAGGCATCTTCAGGAGAAACAGAACAATCAGATATGGAAC
ATAGTTCAGGAGCACCTCTACATTGACATCTTTGATGGGATGCCGCGTAGTAAGCAACAGATAGATGCGA
TGGTGGGAAGTTTGGCAGGAGAGGCTAAACGAGAGGCAAACAAATCAAAGGTATTTTTTGGTTTATTAAA
AGAACCAGAAATTGAGGTACCTTTGGATGACGAGGATGAAGAGGGAGAAAATGAAGAAGGAAAACCTAAA
AAGAAGAAGCCTAAAAAAGATAGTATTGGATCCAAAAGCAAAAAACAAGATCCCAATGCTCCACCTCAGA
ACAGAATCCCTCTTCCTGAGTTGAAAGATTCAGATAAGTTGGATAAGATAATGAATATGAAAGAAACCAC
CAAACGAGTGCGCCTTGGGCCGGACTGCTTACCCTCCATTTGTTTCTATACATTTCTCAATGCTTACCAG
GGTCTCACTGCAGTGGATGTCACTGATGATTCTAGTCTGATTGCTGGAGGTTTTGCAGATTCAACTGTCA
GAGTGTGGTCGGTAACACCCAAAAAGCTTCGTAGTGTCAAACAAGCATCAGATCTTAGTCTTATAGACAA
AGAATCAGATGATGTCTTAGAAAGAATCATGGATGAGAAAACAGCAAGTGAGTTGAAGATTTTGTATGGT
CACAGTGGGCCTGTCTACGGAGCCAGCTTCAGTCCGGATAGGAACTATCTGCTTTCCTCTTCAGAGGACG
GAACTGTTAGATTGTGGAGCCTTCAAACATTTACTTGTTTGGTGGGATATAAAGGACACAACTATCCAGT
ATGGGACACACAATTTTCTCCATATGGATATTATTTTGTGTCAGGGGGCCATGACCGAGTAGCTCGGCTC
TGGGCTACAGACCACTATCAGCCTTTAAGAATATTTGCCGGCCATCTTGCTGATGTGAATTGTACCAGAT
TCCATCCAAATTCTAATTATGTTGCTACGGGCTCTGCAGACAGAACTGTGCGGCTCTGGGACGTCCTGAA
TGGTAACTGTGTAAGGATCTTCACTGGACACAAGGGACCAATTCATTCCTTGACATTTTCTCCCAATGGG
AGATTCCTGGCTACAGGAGCAACAGATGGCAGAGTGCTTCTTTGGGATATTGGACATGGTTTGATGGTTG
GAGAATTAAAAGGCCACACTGATACAGTCTGTTCACTTAGGTTTAGTAGAGATGGTGAAATTTTGGCATC
AGGTTCAATGGATAATACAGTTCGATTATGGGATGCTATCAAAGCCTTTGAAGATTTAGAGACCGATGAC
TTTACTACAGCCACTGGGCATATAAATTTACCTGAGAATTCACAGGAGTTATTGTTGGGAACATATATGA
CCAAATCAACACCAGTTGTACACCTTCATTTTACTCGAAGAAACCTGGTTCTAGCTGCAGGAGCTTATAG
TCCACAATGATAACCCAGCTTTCTTGTACAAAGTGGTGTGACTCGAGTCTAGAGGGCCCGTTTAAACCCG
CTGATCAGCCTCGACTGTGCCTTCTAGTTGCCAGCCATCTGTTGTTTGCCCCTCCCCCGTGCCTTCCTTG
ACCCTGGAAGGTGCCACTCCCACTGTCCTTTCCTAATAAAATGAGGAAATTGCATCGCATTGTCTGAGTA
GGTGTCATTCTATTCTGGGGGGTGGGGTGGGGCAGGACAGCAAGGGGGAGGATTGGGAAGACAATAGCAG
GCATGCTGGGGATGCGGTGGGCTCTATGGCTTCTGAGGCGGAAAGAACCAGCTGGGGCTCTAGGGGGTAT
CCCC
[124 nt withheld, positions 4695-4818]
C
[91 nt withheld, positions 4820-4910]
AGGGTGATGGTTCACGTACCTAGAAGTTCCTATTCCGAAGTTCCTATTCTCTAGAAAGTATAGGAACTTC
CTTGGCCAAAAAGCCTGAACTCACCGCGACGTCTGTCGAGAAGTTTCTGATCGAAAAGTTCGACAGCGTC
TCCGACCTGATGCAGCTCTCGGAGGGCGAAGAATCTCGTGCTTTCAGCTTCGATGTAGGAGGGCGTGGAT
ATGTCCTGCGGGTAAATAGCTGCGCCGATGGTTTCTACAAAGATCGTTATGTTTATCGGCACTTTGCATC
GGCCGCGCTCCCGATTCCGGAAGTGCTTGACATTGGGGAATTCAGCGAGAGCCTGACCTATTGCATCTCC
CGCCGTGCACAGGGTGTCACGTTGCAAGACCTGCCTGAAACCGAACTGCCCGCTGTTCTGCAGCCGGTCG
CGGAGGCCATGGATGCGATCGCTGCGGCCGATCTTAGCCAGACGAGCGGGTTCGGCCCATTCGGACCGCA
AGGAATCGGTCAATACACTACATGGCGTGATTTCATATGCGCGATTGCTGATCCCCATGTGTATCACTGG
CAAACTGTGATGGACGACACCGTCAGTGCGTCCGTCGCGCAGGCTCTCGATGAGCTGATGCTTTGGGCCG
AGGACTGCCCCGAAGTCCGGCACCTCGTGCACGCGGATTTCGGCTCCAACAATGTCCTGACGGACAATGG
CCGCATAACAGCGGTCATTGACTGGAGCGAGGCGATGTTCGGGGATTCCCAATACGAGGTCGCCAACATC
TTCTTCTGGAGGCCGTGGTTGGCTTGTATGGAGCAGCAGACGCGCTACTTCGAGCGGAGGCATCCGGAGC
TTGCAGGATCGCCGCGGCTCCGGGCGTATATGCTCCGCATTGGTCTTGACCAACTCTATCAGAGCTTGGT
TGACGGCAATTTCGATGATGCAGCTTGGGCGCAGGGTCGATGCGACGCAATCGTCCGATCCGGAGCCGGG
ACTGTCGGGCGTACACAAATCGCCCGCAGAAGCGCGGCCGTCTGGACCGATGGCTGTGTAGAAGTACTCG
CCGATAGTGGAAACCGACGCCCCAGCACTCGTCCGAGGGCAAAGGAATAGCACGTACTACGAGATTTCGA
TTCCACCGCCGCCTTCTATGAAAGGTTGGGCTTCGGAATCGTTTTCCGGGACGCCGGCTGGATGATCCTC
CAGCGCGGGGATCTCATGCTGGAGTTCTTCGCCCACCCCAACTTGTTTATTGCAGCTTATAATGGTTACA
AATAAAGCAATAGCATCACAAATTTCACAAATAAAGCATTTTTTTCACTGCATTCTAGTTGTGGTTTGTC
CAAACTCATCAATGTATCTTATCATGTCTGTATACCGTCGACCTCTAGCTAGAGCTTGGCGTAATCATGG
TCATAGCTGTTTCCTGTGTGAAATTGTTATCCGCTCACAATTCCACACAACATACGAGCCGGAAGCATAA
AGTGTAAAGCCTGGGGTGCCTAATGAGTGAGCTAACTCACATTAATTGCGTTGCGCTCACTGCCCGCTTT
CCAGTCGGGAAACCTGTCGTGCCAGCTGCATTAATGAATCGGCCAACGCGCGGGGAGAGGCGGTTTGCGT
ATTGGGCGCTCTTCCGCTTCCTCGCTCACTGACTCGCTGCGCTCGGTCGTTCGGCTGCGGCGAGCGGTAT
CAGCTCACTCAAAGGCGGTAATACGGTTATCCACAGAATCAGGGGATAACGCAGGAAAGAACATGTGAGC
AAAAGGCCAGCAAAAGGCCAGGAACCGTAAAAAGGCCGCGTTGCTGGCGTTTTTCCATAGGCTCCGCCCC
CCTGACGAGCATCACAAAAATCGACGCTCAAGTCAGAGGTGGCGAAACCCGACAGGACTATAAAGATACC
AGGCGTTTCCCCCTGGAAGCTCCCTCGTGCGCTCTCCTGTTCCGACCCTGCCGCTTACCGGATACCTGTC
CGCCTTTCTCCCTTCGGGAAGCGTGGCGCTTTCTCATAGCTCACGCTGTAGGTATCTCAGTTCGGTGTAG
GTCGTTCGCTCCAAGCTGGGCTGTGTGCACGAACCCCCCGTTCAGCCCGACCGCTGCGCCTTATCCGGTA
ACTATCGTCTTGAGTCCAACCCGGTAAGACACGACTTATCGCCACTGGCAGCAGCCACTGGTAACAGGAT
TAGCAGAGCGAGGTATGTAGGCGGTGCTACAGAGTTCTTGAAGTGGTGGCCTAACTACGGCTACACTAGA
AGAACAGTATTTGGTATCTGCGCTCTGCTGAAGCCAGTTACCTTCGGAAAAAGAGTTGGTAGCTCTTGAT
CCGGCAAACAAACCACCGCTGGTAGCGGTGGTTTTTTTGTTTGCAAGCAGCAGATTACGCGCAGAAAAAA
AGGATCTCAAGAAGATCCTTTGATCTTTTCTACGGGGTCTGACGCTCAGTGGAACGAAAACTCACGTTAA
GGGATTTTGGTCATGAGATTATCAAAAAGGATCTTCACCTAGATCCTTTTAAATTAAAAATGAAGTTTTA
AATCAATCTAAAGTATATATGAGTAAACTTGGTCTGACAGTTACCAATGCTTAATCAGTGAGGCACCTAT
CTCAGCGATCTGTCTATTTCGTTCATCCATAGTTGCCTGACTCCCCGTCGTGTAGATAACTACGATACGG
GAGGGCTTACCATCTGGCCCCAGTGCTGCAATGATACCGCGAGACCCACGCTCACCGGCTCCAGATTTAT
CAGCAATAAACCAGCCAGCCGGAAGGGCCGAGCGCAGAAGTGGTCCTGCAACTTTATCCGCCTCCATCCA
GTCTATTAATTGTTGCCGGGAAGCTAGAGTAAGTAGTTCGCCAGTTAATAGTTTGCGCAACGTTGTTGCC
ATTGCTACAGGCATCGTGGTGTCACGCTCGTCGTTTGGTATGGCTTCATTCAGCTCCGGTTCCCAACGAT
CAAGGCGAGTTACATGATCCCCCATGTTGTGCAAAAAAGCGGTTAGCTCCTTCGGTCCTCCGATCGTTGT
CAGAAGTAAGTTGGCCGCAGTGTTATCACTCATGGTTATGGCAGCACTGCATAATTCTCTTACTGTCATG
CCATCCGTAAGATGCTTTTCTGTGACTGGTGAGTACTCAACCAAGTCATTCTGAGAATAGTGTATGCGGC
GACCGAGTTGCTCTTGCCCGGCGTCAATACGGGATAATACCGCGCCACATAGCAGAACTTTAAAAGTGCT
CATCATTGGAAAACGTTCTTCGGGGCGAAAACTCTCAAGGATCTTACCGCTGTTGAGATCCAGTTCGATG
TAACCCACTCGTGCACCCAACTGATCTTCAGCATCTTTTACTTTCACCAGCGTTTCTGGGTGAGCAAAAA
CAGGAAGGCAAAATGCCGCAAAAAAGGGAATAAGGGCGACACGGAAATGTTGAATACTCATACTCTTCCT
TTTTCAATATTATTGAAGCATTTATCAGGGTTATTGTCTCATGAGCGGATACATATTTGAATGTATTTAG
AAAAATAAACAAATAGGGGTTCCGCGCACATTTCCCCGAAAAGTGCCACCTGACGTC
Features (pLannotate 1.2.2; 25 found; start..end, strand, type, name):
     28..80      -  misc_feature   bom (fragment): basis of mobility region from pBR322
    235..614     +  enhancer       CMV enhancer: human cytomegalovirus immediate early enhancer
    615..818     +  promoter       CMV promoter: human cytomegalovirus (CMV) immediate early promoter
    820..839     +  promoter       PLtetO-1 promoter (fragment): modified phage lambda PL promoter with tet operator sites (Lutz and Bujard, 1997)
    841..860     +  promoter       PLtetO-1 promoter (fragment): modified phage lambda PL promoter with tet operator sites (Lutz and Bujard, 1997)
    868..901     +  promoter       TRE3GV promoter (fragment): 3rd-generation Tet-responsive promoter that can be activated by binding of Tet-On® 3G, optimized for retroviral and lentiviral vectors
   1021..1791    +  CDS            miniTurbo: N-terminally truncated mutant of the E. coli biotin ligase BioID engineered for improved catalytic efficiency (Branon et al., 2018)
   1879..1899    +  CDS            FLAG (fragment): FLAG® epitope tag, followed by an enterokinase cleavage site
   1924..1948    +  protein_bind   attB1: mutant version of attB; recombination site for the Gateway® BP reaction BP Clonase™
   1951..4347    +  CDS            TAF5: TAF5_HUMAN - Also known as TAF2D. Experimental evidence at protein level: Swiss-Prot protein existence level 1. TAFs are components of the transcription factor IID (TFIID) complex, PCAF histone acetylase complex and TBP-free TAFII complex (TFTC). TAFs components-TIIFD are essential for mediating regulation of RNA polymerase transcription. TAF5/TAFII100 interacts strongly with the histone H4-related TAF6/TAFII80 and the histone H3-related TAF9/TAFII31, as well as a stable complex comprised of both TAF5/TAFII80 and TAF6/TAFII31. Apparently weaker interactions of TAF5/TAFII100 with TBP, TAF1/TAFI
   4353..4377    -  protein_bind   attB2: mutant version of attB; recombination site for the Gateway® BP reaction BP Clonase™
   4425..4649    +  polyA_signal   bGH poly(A) signal: bovine growth hormone polyadenylation signal
   4653..4674    +  promoter       SV40 promoter (fragment): SV40 enhancer and early promoter
   4695..4928    +  rep_origin     f1 ori (fragment) (sequence partly withheld): f1 bacteriophage origin of replication; arrow indicates direction of (+) strand synthesis
   4933..4980    +  protein_bind   FRT: FLP-mediated recombination occurs in the 8-bp core sequence TCTAGAAA (Turan and Bode, 2011). FLP recombinase from the Saccharomyces cerevisiae 2μ plasmid
   4988..6010    +  CDS            HygR: aminoglycoside phosphotransferase from E. coli; aph(4)-Ia; confers resistance to hygromycin
   6020..6145    +  CDS            ble (fragment): BLE_KLEPN - Experimental evidence at protein level: Swiss-Prot protein existence level 1. Binding protein with a strong affinity to the bleomycin family of antibiotics. Binds to CL990; an antimitotic-antibiotic compound. From Klebsiella pneumoniae.
   6140..6261    +  polyA_signal   SV40 poly(A) signal: SV40 polyadenylation signal
   6334..6350    -  protein_bind   lac operator: The lac repressor binds to the lac operator to inhibit transcription in E. coli. This inhibition can be relieved by adding lactose or isopropyl-β-D-thiogalactopyranoside (IPTG). lac repressor encoded by lacI
   6358..6388    -  promoter       lac promoter: promoter for the E. coli lac operon
   6403..6424    -  protein_bind   CAP binding site: CAP binding activates transcription in the presence of cAMP. E. coli catabolite activator protein
   6437..6529    -  CDS            lacI (fragment): lac repressor; lacI; The lac repressor binds to the lac operator to inhibit transcription in E. coli. This inhibition can be relieved by adding lactose or isopropyl-β-D-thiogalactopyranoside (IPTG).
   6712..7300    -  rep_origin     ori: high-copy-number ColE1/pMB1/pBR322/pUC origin of replication
   7471..8331    -  CDS            AmpR: β-lactamase; bla; confers resistance to ampicillin, carbenicillin, and related antibiotics
   8332..8436    -  promoter       AmpR promoter: bla
