[The description below was written by a language model from this plasmid's Addgene catalogue record and pLannotate feature annotations shown in this document.]
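Description:
pcDNA5-miniTurbo-TAF5-FL is a mammalian expression plasmid built on the pcDNA5/FRT/TO backbone, designed for making Flp-In cell lines with doxycycline-inducible expression of full-length human TAF5 fused to the miniTurbo biotin ligase. In bacteria it is maintained as a high-copy plasmid through a ColE1/pUC-type origin and selected with ampicillin via the β-lactamase gene. The annotation also picks up short fragments of f1 ori, lac regulatory elements and a bom site, which are backbone remnants rather than functional parts of the payload.

The expression cassette is driven by the CMV enhancer and promoter followed by tet operator sequences (the CMV/TO arrangement; the annotation software labels these operators as fragments of other tet-responsive promoters). In cells expressing the Tet repressor, transcription is blocked until tetracycline or doxycycline is added. The open reading frame places miniTurbo at the N terminus, followed by a FLAG epitope (annotated as a fragment) and then TAF5. The TAF5 coding sequence is flanked by attB1 and attB2 sites left by Gateway cloning, and the cassette ends at a bovine growth hormone polyadenylation signal.

Downstream, an FRT site directly precedes a hygromycin resistance coding sequence and an SV40 poly(A) signal. As the record notes, hygromycin resistance is conferred only after FLP-mediated integration into the genomic FRT site of a Flp-In host line, which gives single-site, isogenic integrants.

TAF5 is a subunit of the TFIID general transcription factor complex. Fusion to miniTurbo, an engineered promiscuous biotin ligase, allows proximity-dependent biotinylation of neighbouring proteins. The name suggests the full-length isoform is meant to be compared with other TAF5 isoforms, though the record does not describe such constructs.
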