Addgene plasmid #209051: pcDNA5-miniTurbo-TAF5-FL
Purpose: Vector for generating Flp-In cell lines allowing dox-inducible mammalian expression of miniTurbo fused to full length TAF5 isoform
Depositing lab: Thomas Gonatopoulos-Pournatzis. Depositing organization: National Cancer Institute (NCI). Publication: Genome-scale exon perturbation screens uncover exons critical for cell fitness. Xiao MS, Damodaran AP, Kumari B, Dickson E, Xing K, On TA, Parab N, King HE, Perez AR, Guiblet WM, Duncan G, Che A, Chari R, Andresson T, Vidigal JA, Weatheritt RJ, Aregger M, Gonatopoulos-Pournatzis T. Mol Cell. 2024 Jul 11;84(13):2553-2572.e19. doi: 10.1016/j.molcel.2024.05.024. Epub 2024 Jun 24. PubMed 38917794.
Backbone
  Vector backbone: pcDNA5/FRT/TO
  Vector type: Mammalian Expression
  Selectable markers: Hygromycin, only when integrated into FlpIn FRT site
Growth in bacteria
  Bacterial resistance: Ampicillin, 100 μg/mL
  Growth temperature: 37°C
  Growth strain: NEB Stable
  Copy number: High Copy
Gene/Insert
  Gene/Insert name: TAF5 full length
  Species: H. sapiens (human)
  Promoter: CMV/TO inducible promoter
  Tag / fusion protein: miniTurbo (N terminal on insert)
  Cloning method: Gateway Cloning
Terms and licenses: Academic/Nonprofit Terms; Industry Terms: Not Available to Industry
How to cite: pcDNA5-miniTurbo-TAF5-FL was a gift from Thomas Gonatopoulos-Pournatzis (Addgene plasmid # 209051 ; http://n2t.net/addgene:209051 ; RRID:Addgene_209051)
